Addgene plasmid #168660: pDONR223 HCoV-NL63 NSP13_nostop
Purpose: Gateway-compatible Entry vector
Depositing lab: Fritz Roth. Depositing organization: Sinai Health System. Publication: A resource of human coronavirus protein-coding sequences in a flexible, multipurpose Gateway Entry clone collection. Weller B, Lin CW, Pogoutse O, Sauer M, Marin-de la Rosa N, Strobel A, Young V, Knapp JJ, Rayhan A, Falter C, Kim DK, Roth FP, Falter-Braun P. G3 (Bethesda). 2023 Jul 5;13(7):jkad105. doi: 10.1093/g3journal/jkad105. PubMed 37267226.
Backbone
  Vector backbone: pDONR223
  Backbone manufacturer: Rual et al, Genome Res. 14:2128-2135, 2004.
  Backbone size w/o insert (bp): 5005
  Vector type: Other
Growth in bacteria
  Bacterial resistance: Spectinomycin, 50 μg/mL
  Growth temperature: 37°C
  Growth strain: DH5alpha
  Copy number: Unknown
Gene/Insert
  Gene/Insert name: NSP13
  Species: Other
  Insert size (bp): 1791
  Entrez Gene: ORF1ab (a.k.a. HCNV63gp1)
  Cloning method: Gateway Cloning
  Sequencing primers: 5′ m13-For; 3′ m13-Rev
Resource information
  A portion of this plasmid was derived from a plasmid made by: Falter-Braun Lab
Terms and licenses: Academic/Nonprofit Terms; Industry Terms
How to cite: pDONR223 HCoV-NL63 NSP13_nostop was a gift from Fritz Roth (Addgene plasmid # 168660 ; http://n2t.net/addgene:168660 ; RRID:Addgene_168660)
