[The description below was written by a language model from this plasmid's Addgene catalogue record.]
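Description:
pDONR223 HCoV-NL63 NSP13_nostop is a Gateway Entry clone built on the pDONR223 donor backbone, a bacterial cloning vector maintained in standard E. coli strains such as DH5alpha under spectinomycin selection. The record lists the copy number as unknown and includes no feature table, so the origin of replication and other backbone elements are not itemised. As an Entry vector it is not an expression construct. No promoter driving the insert is recorded, and the plasmid serves as a sequence-verified source from which the open reading frame can be moved into other vectors. M13 forward and reverse primer sites flank the insert for sequencing.

The insert is the coding sequence for NSP13 of human coronavirus NL63, about 1.8 kb. It corresponds to one of the non-structural proteins released from the viral ORF1ab polyprotein; in coronaviruses NSP13 is known as the helicase component of the replication machinery. It was introduced by Gateway recombination, so in the Entry clone the ORF would be expected to sit between attL sites, which permit an LR reaction to transfer it in a defined orientation and reading frame into any compatible Destination vector. The "nostop" designation indicates that the native stop codon has been omitted, which allows translation to continue into a C-terminal tag or fusion partner supplied by the Destination vector.

The plasmid belongs to a collection of human coronavirus protein-coding sequences assembled as a flexible Gateway resource. It is suited to generating expression constructs for applications such as protein interaction screening, localisation or functional assays, depending on the chosen Destination vector.
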