>Addgene plasmid #168660 | pDONR223 HCoV-NL63 NSP13_nostop | depositor partial sequence | sequence record 326869 | Inserted CDS without stop codon
ATGGCTGCTGGTTTATGTGTTGTTTGTGGTTCACAAACTGTACTTCGTTGTGGTGATTGTCTGCGTAAGC
CTATGTTGTGCACTAAATGCGCATATGATCATGTATTTGGTACCGACCACAAGTTTATTTTGGCTATAAC
ACCGTATGTATGTAATGCATCAGGTTGTGGTGTTAGTGATGTCAAAAAATTGTATCTTGGTGGTTTGAAT
TACTATTGTACAAATCATAAACCACAGTTGTCTTTTCCATTATGTTCAGCTGGTAATATATTTGGTTTAT
ATAAAAATTCAGCAACTGGTTCCTTAGATGTTGAAGTTTTTAATAGGCTTGCAACGTCTGATTGGACTGA
TGTTAGGGACTATAAACTTGCTAATGATGTTAAAGATACACTTAGACTCTTTGCGGCTGAAACTATTAAA
GCTAAAGAAGAGAGTGTTAAGTCTTCTTATGCTTTTGCAACTCTTAAAGAGGTTGTTGGACCTAAAGAAT
TGCTTCTTAGTTGGGAAAGTGGTAAAGTTAAACCACCTTTGAATCGTAATTCTGTTTTCACTTGTTTTCA
AATAAGTAAGGACTCAAAATTCCAAATAGGTGAGTTCATCTTTGAGAAGGTTGAATATGGTTCTGATACT
GTTACGTATAAGTCTACTGTAACTACTAAGTTAGTTCCTGGTATGATTTTTGTCTTAACATCTCACAATG
TCCAACCTTTACGTGCACCAACTATTGCAAACCAAGAGAAGTATTCTAGCATTTATAAATTGCACCCTGC
TTTTAATGTCAGTGATGCATATGCTAATTTGGTTCCATATTACCAACTTATTGGTAAACAAAAGATAACT
ACAATACAGGGTCCTCCTGGTAGTGGTAAGTCACATTGTTCCATTGGACTTGGATTGTACTACCCAGGTG
CGCGTATTGTTTTTGTTGCTTGTGCCCATGCTGCTGTTGATTCCTTATGTGCAAAAGCTATGACTGTTTA
TAGCATTGATAAGTGTACTAGGATTATACCTGCAAGAGCTCGGGTTGAGTGTTATAGTGGCTTTAAACCA
AATAACACTAGTGCACAATACATATTTAGCACTGTTAACGCATTACCTGAGTGTAATGCTGATATCGTTG
TTGTAGATGAAGTTTCAATGTGTACAAATTATGACCTTTCTGTTATTAACCAGCGTTTATCATATAAACA
TATTGTTTATGTTGGTGATCCACAACAACTTCCTGCACCTAGAGTAATGATTACTAAAGGTGTTATGGAG
CCTGTTGATTATAACGTTGTTACTCAACGTATGTGTGCTATAGGCCCTGATGTTTTTCTTCATAAATGTT
ATAGATGTCCTGCTGAAATAGTTAATACAGTTTCTGAACTTGTTTATGAGAACAAGTTTGTCCCTGTTAA
ACCTGCTAGTAAACAGTGTTTTAAAGTCTTTTTTAAGGGTAATGTACAGGTTGACAATGGTTCTAGTATT
AACAGAAAGCAGCTTGAAATAGTTAAGCTGTTTTTAGTTAAAAATCCAAGTTGGAGTAAGGCTGTGTTTA
TTTCTCCTTATAATAGTCAGAATTATGTTGCTAGTAGATTTTTAGGACTTCAAATTCAAACTGTTGATTC
TTCTCAAGGTAGTGAGTATGATTATGTAATCTATGCACAAACTTCTGACACTGCACATGCTTGCAATGTA
AACCGTTTTAATGTTGCTATAACACGTGCTAAGAAGGGTATATTTTGTGTAATGTGTGATAAAACTTTGT
TTGATTCACTTAAGTTTTTTGAGATTAAACATGCAGATTTACACTAA
